>Addgene plasmid #193866 | 1BR9-mCherrySTOP | addgene full sequence | sequence record 391044 | Addgene NGS Result
CGACGCTCTCCCTTATGCGACTCCTGCATTAGGAAGCAGCCCAGTAGTAGGTTGAGGCCGTTGAGCACCG
CCGCCGCAAGGAATGGTGCATGCAAGGAGATGGCGCCCAACAGTCCCCCGGCCACGGGGCCTGCCACCAT
ACCCACGCCGAAACAAGCGCTCATGAGCCCGAAGTGGCGAGCCCGATCTTCCCCATCGGTGATGTCGGCG
ATATAGGCGCCAGCAACCGCACCTGTGGCGCCGGTGATGCCGGCCACGATGCGTCCGGCGTAGAGGATCG
AGATCTCGATCCCGCGAAATTAATACGACTCACTATAGGGGAATTGTGAGCGGATAACAATTCCCCTCTA
GAAATAATTTTGTTTAACTTTAAGAAGGAGATATACCATGGGTTCTTCTCACCATCACCATCACCATGAA
AACCTGTACTTCCAATCCAATGCACGCGATCACATGGTCCTGCACGAGTACGTGAACGCCGCCGGGATCA
CTGGTGGCGGAGGTTCTGGAGGCGGTGGATCGTACTTCCAATCCAATGCAGTGAGCAAGGGCGAGGAGGA
TAACATGGCCATCATCAAGGAGTTCATGCGCTTCAAGGTGCACATGGAGGGCTCCGTGAACGGCCACGAG
TTCGAGATCGAGGGCGAGGGCGAGGGCCGCCCCTACGAGGGCACCCAGACCGCCAAGCTGAAGGTGACCA
AGGGTGGCCCCCTGCCCTTCGCCTGGGACATCCTGTCCCCTCAGTTCATGTACGGCTCCAAGGCCTACGT
GAAGCACCCCGCCGACATCCCCGACTACTTGAAGCTGTCCTTCCCCGAGGGCTTCAAGTGGGAGCGCGTG
ATGAACTTCGAGGACGGCGGCGTGGTGACCGTGACCCAGGACTCCTCCCTCCAGGACGGCGAGTTCATCT
ACAAGGTGAAGCTGCGCGGCACCAACTTCCCCTCCGACGGCCCCGTAATGCAGAAGAAGACCATGGGCTG
GGAGGCCTCCTCCGAGCGGATGTACCCCGAGGACGGCGCCCTGAAGGGCGAGATCAAGCAGAGGCTGAAG
CTGAAGGACGGCGGCCACTACGACGCTGAGGTCAAGACCACCTACAAGGCCAAGAAGCCCGTGCAGCTGC
CCGGCGCCTACAACGTCAACATCAAGTTGGACATCACCTCCCACAACGAGGACTACACCATCGTGGAACA
GTACGAACGCGCCGAGGGCCGCCACTCCACCGGCGGCATGGACGAGCTGTACAAGTAAGGCATTGGTAGT
GGGAGCAACGGCAACAGCGGATCCGTGAGCCGCCGTCGCCGTCGCCGTCGCCGTCGCTAATAACATTGGA
AGTGGATAACGGATCCGAATTCGAGCGCCGTCGACAAGCTTGCGGCCGCACTCGAGCACCACCACCACCA
CCACTGAGATCCGGCTGCTAACAAAGCCCGAAAGGAAGCTGAGTTGGCTGCTGCCACCGCTGAGCAATAA
CTAGCATAACCCCTTGGGGCCTCTAAACGGGTCTTGAGGGGTTTTTTGCTGAAAGGAGGAACTATATCCG
GATTGGCGAATGGG
[124 nt withheld, positions 1555-1678]
C
[91 nt withheld, positions 1680-1770]
A
[49 nt withheld, positions 1772-1820]
CCTTTGACGTTGGAGTCCACGTTCTTT
[37 nt withheld, positions 1848-1884]
ACCCTATCTCGGTCTATTCTTTTGATTTATAAGGGATTTTGCCGATTTCGGCCTATTGGTTAAAAAATGA
GCTGATTTAACAAAAATTTAACGCGAATTTTAACAAACTAGTAACGTTTACAATTTCAGGTGGCACTTTT
CGGGGAAATGTGCGCGGAACCCCTATTTGTTTATTTTTCTAAATACATTCAAATATGTATCCGCTCATGA
ATTAATTCTTAGAAAAACTCATCGAGCATCAAATGAAACTGCAATTTATTCATATCAGGATTATCAATAC
CATATTTTTGAAAAAGCCGTTTCTGTAATGAAGGAGAAAACTCACCGAGGCAGTTCCATAGGATGGCAAG
ATCCTGGTATCGGTCTGCGATTCCGACTCGTCCAACATCAATACAACCTATTAATTTCCCCTCGTCAAAA
ATAAGGTTATCAAGTGAGAAATCACCATGAGTGACGACTGAATCCGGTGAGAATGGCAAAAGTTTATGCA
TTTCTTTCCAGACTTGTTCAACAGGCCAGCCATTACGCTCGTCATCAAAATCACTCGCATCAACCAAACC
GTTATTCATTCGTGATTGCGCCTGAGCGAGACGAAATACGCGATCGCTGTTAAAAGGACAATTACAAACA
GGAATCGAATGCAACCGGCGCAGGAACACTGCCAGCGCATCAACAATGTTTTCACCTGAATCAGGATATT
CTTCTAATACCTGGAATGCTGTTTTCCCGGGGATCGCAGTGGTGAGTAACCATGCATCATCAGGAGTACG
GATAAAATGCTTGATGGTCGGAAGAGGCATAAATTCCGTCAGCCAGTTTAGTCTGACCATCTCATCTGTA
ACATCATTGGCAACGCTACCTTTGCCATGTTTCAGAAACAACTCTGGCGCATCGGGCTTCCCATACAATC
GATAGATTGTCGCACCTGATTGCCCGACATTATCGCGAGCCCATTTATACCCATATAAATCAGCATCCAT
GTTGGAATTTAATCGCGGCCTAGAGCAAGACGTTTCCCGTTGAATATGGCTCATAACACCCCTTGTATTA
CTGTTTATGTAAGCAGACAGTTTTATTGTTCATGACCAAAATCCCTTAACGTGAGTTTTCGTTCCACTGA
GCGTCAGACCCCGTAGAAAAGATCAAAGGATCTTCTTGAGATCCTTTTTTTCTGCGCGTAATCTGCTGCT
TGCAAACAAAAAAACCACCGCTACCAGCGGTGGTTTGTTTGCCGGATCAAGAGCTACCAACTCTTTTTCC
GAAGGTAACTGGCTTCAGCAGAGCGCAGATACCAAATACTGTCCTTCTAGTGTAGCCGTAGTTAGGCCAC
CACTTCAAGAACTCTGTAGCACCGCCTACATACCTCGCTCTGCTAATCCTGTTACCAGTGGCTGCTGCCA
GTGGCGATAAGTCGTGTCTTACCGGGTTGGACTCAAGACGATAGTTACCGGATAAGGCGCAGCGGTCGGG
CTGAACGGGGGGTTCGTGCACACAGCCCAGCTTGGAGCGAACGACCTACACCGAACTGAGATACCTACAG
CGTGAGCTATGAGAAAGCGCCACGCTTCCCGAAGGGAGAAAGGCGGACAGGTATCCGGTAAGCGGCAGGG
TCGGAACAGGAGAGCGCACGAGGGAGCTTCCAGGGGGAAACGCCTGGTATCTTTATAGTCCTGTCGGGTT
TCGCCACCTCTGACTTGAGCGTCGATTTTTGTGATGCTCGTCAGGGGGGCGGAGCCTATGGAAAAACGCC
AGCAACGCGGCCTTTTTACGGTTCCTGGCCTTTTGCTGGCCTTTTGCTCACATGTTCTTTCCTGCGTTAT
CCCCTGATTCTGTGGATAACCGTATTACCGCCTTTGAGTGAGCTGATACCGCTCGCCGCAGCCGAACGAC
CGAGCGCAGCGAGTCAGTGAGCGAGGAAGCGGAAGAGCGCCTGATGCGGTATTTTCTCCTTACGCATCTG
TGCGGTATTTCACACCGCAATGGTGCACTCTCAGTACAATCTGCTCTGATGCCGCATAGTTAAGCCAGTA
TACACTCCGCTATCGCTACGTGACTGGGTCATGGCTGCGCCCCGACACCCGCCAACACCCGCTGACGCGC
CCTGACGGGCTTGTCTGCTCCCGGCATCCGCTTACAGACAAGCTGTGACCGTCTCCGGGAGCTGCATGTG
TCAGAGGTTTTCACCGTCATCACCGAAACGCGCGAGGCAGCTGCGGTAAAGCTCATCAGCGTGGTCGTGA
AGCGATTCACAGATGTCTGCCTGTTCATCCGCGTCCAGCTCGTTGAGTTTCTCCAGAAGCGTTAATGTCT
GGCTTCTGATAAAGCGGGCCATGTTAAGGGCGGTTTTTTCCTGTTTGGTCACTGATGCCTCCGTGTAAGG
GGGATTTCTGTTCATGGGGGTAATGATACCGATGAAACGAGAGAGGATGCTCACGATACGGGTTACTGAT
GATGAACATGCCCGGTTACTGGAACGTTGTGAGGGTAAACAACTGGCGGTATGGATGCGGCGGGACCAGA
GAAAAATCACTCAGGGTCAATGCCAGCGCTTCGTTAATACAGATGTAGGTGTTCCACAGGGTAGCCAGCA
GCATCCTGCGATGCAGATCCGGAACATAATGGTGCAGGGCGCTGACTTCCGCGTTTCCAGACTTTACGAA
ACACGGAAACCGAAGACCATTCATGTTGTTGCTCAGGTCGCAGACGTTTTGCAGCAGCAGTCGCTTCACG
TTCGCTCGCGTATCGGTGATTCATTCTGCTAACCAGTAAGGCAACCCCGCCAGCCTAGCCGGGTCCTCAA
CGACAGGAGCACGATCATGCGCACCCGTGGGGCCGCCATGCCGGCGATAATGGCCTGCTTCTCGCCGAAA
CGTTTGGTGGCGGGACCAGTGACGAAGGCTTGAGCGAGGGCGTGCAAGATTCCGAATACCGCAAGCGACA
GGCCGATCATCGTCGCGCTCCAGCGAAAGCGGTCCTCGCCGAAAATGACCCAGAGCGCTGCCGGCACCTG
TCCTACGAGTTGCATGATAAAGAAGACAGTCATAAGTGCGGCGACGATAGTCATGCCCCGCGCCCACCGG
AAGGAGCTGACTGGGTTGAAGGCTCTCAAGGGCATCGGTCGAGATCCCGGTGCCTAATGAGTGAGCTAAC
TTACATTAATTGCGTTGCGCTCACTGCCCGCTTTCCAGTCGGGAAACCTGTCGTGCCAGCTGCATTAATG
AATCGGCCAACGCGCGGGGAGAGGCGGTTTGCGTATTGGGCGCCAGGGTGGTTTTTCTTTTCACCAGTGA
GACGGGCAACAGCTGATTGCCCTTCACCGCCTGGCCCTGAGAGAGTTGCAGCAAGCGGTCCACGCTGGTT
TGCCCCAGCAGGCGAAAATCCTGTTTGATGGTGGTTAACGGCGGGATATAACATGAGCTGTCTTCGGTAT
CGTCGTATCCCACTACCGAGATATCCGCACCAACGCGCAGCCCGGACTCGGTAATGGCGCGCATTGCGCC
CAGCGCCATCTGATCGTTGGCAACCAGCATCGCAGTGGGAACGATACCCTCATTCAGCATTTGCATGGTT
TGTTGAAAACCGGACATGGCACTCCAGTCGCCTTCCCGTTCCGCTATCGGCTGAATTTGATTGCGAGTGA
GATATTTATGCCAGCCAGCCAGACGCAGACGCGCCGAGACAGAACTTAATGGGCCCGCTAACAGCGCGAT
TTGCTGGTGACCCAATGCGACCAGATGCTCCACGCCCAGTCGCGTACCGTCTTCATGGGAGAAAATAATA
CTGTTGATGGGTGTCTGGTCAGAGACATCAAGAAATAACGCCGGAACATTAGTGCAGGCAGCTTCCACAG
CAATGGCATCCTGGTCATCCAGCGGATAGTTAATGATCAGCCCACTGACGCGTTGCGCGAGAAGATTGTG
CACCGCCGCTTTACAGGCTTCGACGCCGCTTCGTTCTACCATCGACACCACCACGCTGGCACCCAGTTGA
TCGGCGCGAGATTTAATCGCCGCGACAATTTGCGACGGCGCGTGCAGGGCCAGACTGGAGGTGGCAACGC
CAATCAGCAACGACTGTTTGCCCGCCAGTTGTTGTGCCACGCGGTTGGGAATGTAATTCAGCTCCGCCAT
CGCCGCTTCCACTTTTTCCCGCGTTTTCGCAGAAACGTGGCTGGCCTGGTTCACCACGCGGGAAACGGTC
TGATAAGAGACACCGGCATACTCTGCGACATCGTATAACGTTACTGGTTTCACATTCACCACCCTGAATT
GACTCTCTTCCGGGCGCTATCATGCCATACCGCGAAAGGTTTTGCGCCATTCGATGGTGTCCGGGATCT
Features (pLannotate 1.2.2; 21 found; start..end, strand, type, name):
    301..319     +  promoter       T7 promoter: promoter for bacteriophage T7 RNA polymerase
    320..344     +  protein_bind   lac operator: The lac repressor binds to the lac operator to inhibit transcription in E. coli. This inhibition can be relieved by adding lactose or isopropyl-β-D-thiogalactopyranoside (IPTG). lac repressor encoded by lacI
    359..381     +  RBS            RBS: efficient ribosome binding site from bacteriophage T7 gene 10 (Olins and Rangwala, 1989)
    400..417     +  CDS            6xHis: 6xHis affinity tag
    418..434     +  CDS            TEV site (fragment): tobacco etch virus (TEV) protease recognition and cleavage site
    541..1247    +  CDS            mCherry (fragment): monomeric derivative of DsRed fluorescent protein (Shaner et al., 2004) mammalian codon-optimized
   1387..1404    +  CDS            9xHis (fragment): 9xHis affinity tag
   1414..1463    +  CDS            SET1 (fragment): solubility-enhancement tag derived from T7 phage gene 10B
   1471..1518    +  terminator     T7 terminator: transcription terminator for bacteriophage T7 RNA polymerase
   1555..1983    +  rep_origin     f1 ori (sequence partly withheld): f1 bacteriophage origin of replication; arrow indicates direction of (+) strand synthesis
   2037..2094    +  promoter       AmpR promoter (fragment): bla
   2103..2918    -  CDS            KanR: aminoglycoside phosphotransferase; aph(3')-Ia; confers resistance to kanamycin in bacteria or G418 (Geneticin®) in eukaryotes
   3040..3628    +  rep_origin     ori: high-copy-number ColE1/pMB1/pBR322/pUC origin of replication
   3814..3953    -  misc_feature   bom: basis of mobility region from pBR322
   4055..4246    -  CDS            rop: Rop protein, which maintains plasmids at low copy number; rop
   4263..4643    +  CDS            YPB1_ECOLX: Protein predicted: Swiss-Prot protein existence level 4. From Escherichia coli.
   4715..5006    -  CDS            TcR (fragment): tetracycline efflux protein; tet; confers resistance to tetracycline
   5021..5042    -  protein_bind   CAP binding site: CAP binding activates transcription in the presence of cAMP. E. coli catabolite activator protein
   5055..6137    -  CDS            lacI: lac repressor; lacI; The lac repressor binds to the lac operator to inhibit transcription in E. coli. This inhibition can be relieved by adding lactose or isopropyl-β-D-thiogalactopyranoside (IPTG).
   6138..6215    -  promoter       lacI promoter: lacI
   6223..279     -  CDS            TcR (fragment) (across the origin): tetracycline efflux protein; tet; confers resistance to tetracycline
