[The description below was written by a language model from this plasmid's Addgene catalogue record and pLannotate feature annotations shown in this document.]
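Description:
1BR9-mCherrySTOP is a bacterial expression plasmid of about 6.2 kb, built on the 1BR9 backbone, a pET-style ligation-independent cloning vector, for producing recombinant mCherry in E. coli. It replicates from a ColE1/pBR322-type origin accompanied by the bom region and the rop gene, which is consistent with its listing as low copy. Selection is by kanamycin through an aminoglycoside phosphotransferase gene. An f1 phage origin is also present, and short tetracycline-resistance fragments are non-functional remnants of the pBR322 lineage.

The expression cassette consists of a T7 promoter followed by a lac operator and the T7 gene 10 ribosome binding site, with a T7 terminator downstream. The plasmid carries its own lacI gene and promoter, so transcription is repressed until induced with IPTG in a host that supplies T7 RNA polymerase. The open reading frame starts with a 6xHis affinity tag and a sequence annotated as a partial TEV protease site, followed by the roughly 705 bp mCherry coding sequence from Discosoma sp. The catalogue entry also lists an N-terminal GFP11 tag on the backbone. The automated annotation does not call it, although an unannotated gap lies between the TEV site and mCherry. Downstream of the insert the backbone encodes further tag sequences, annotated as a His-tag fragment and a solubility-tag fragment. According to the depositor, a stop codon placed before the C-terminal tag prevents its translation.

The associated publication describes delivered complementation in planta, an assay for measuring peptide-mediated protein delivery into plants. The record does not state this construct's specific role, but a purified GFP11-tagged mCherry lacking the C-terminal tag would fit that work.
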