Addgene plasmid #193866: 1BR9-mCherrySTOP
Depositing lab: Markita Landry. Publication: Delivered complementation in planta (DCIP) enables measurement of peptide-mediated protein delivery efficiency in plants. Wang JW, Squire HJ, Goh NS, Ni HM, Lien E, Wong C, Gonzalez-Grandio E, Landry MP. Commun Biol. 2023 Aug 12;6(1):840. doi: 10.1038/s42003-023-05191-5. PubMed 37573467.
Backbone
  Vector backbone: 1BR9
  Backbone size w/o insert (bp): 5513
  Total vector size (bp): 6227
  Vector type: Bacterial Expression
Growth in bacteria
  Bacterial resistance: Kanamycin, 50 μg/mL
  Growth temperature: 37°C
  Growth strain: DH5alpha
  Copy number: Low Copy
Gene/Insert
  Gene/Insert name: mCherry
  Species: Discosoma sp.
  Insert size (bp): 705
  Promoter: T7 Promoter
  Tag / fusion protein: 6xHis (N terminal on backbone); GFP11 (N terminal on backbone)
  Cloning method: Ligation Independent Cloning
  Sequencing primers: 5′ TAATACGACTCACTATAGGG; 3′ GCTAGTTATTGCTCAGCGG
Resource information
  A portion of this plasmid was derived from a plasmid made by: mCherry sequence cloned from Addgene: Plasmid #29722
Terms and licenses: Academic/Nonprofit Terms; Industry Terms: Not Available to Industry
Depositor comments: Contains stop codon before C-ter tag to generate untagged protein.
How to cite: 1BR9-mCherrySTOP was a gift from Markita Landry (Addgene plasmid # 193866 ; http://n2t.net/addgene:193866 ; RRID:Addgene_193866)
